>Addgene plasmid #142946 | TFORF2465 | addgene full sequence | sequence record 391567 | Addgene NGS Result
TTAATGTAGTCTTATGCAATACTCTTGTAGTCTTGCAACATGGTAACGATGAGTTAGCAACATGCCTTAC
AAGGAGAGAAAAAGCACCGTGCATGCCGATTGGTGGAAGTAAGGTGGTACGATCGTGCCTTATTAGGAAG
GCAACAGACGGGTCTGACATGGATTGGACGAACCACTGAATTGCCGCATTGCAGAGATATTGTATTTAAG
TGCCTAGCTCGATACATAAACGGGTCTCTCTGGTTAGACCAGATCTGAGCCTGGGAGCTCTCTGGCTAAC
TAGGGAACCCACTGCTTAAGCCTCAATAAAGCTTGCCTTGAGTGCTTCAAGTAGTGTGTGCCCGTCTGTT
GTGTGACTCTGGTAACTAGAGATCCCTCAGACCCTTTTAGTCAGTGTGGAAAATCTCTAGCAGTGGCGCC
CGAACAGGGACTTGAAAGCGAAAGGGAAACCAGAGGAGCTCTCTCGACGCAGGACTCGGCTTGCTGAAGC
GCGCACGGCAAGAGGCGAGGGGCGGCGACTGGTGAGTACGCCAAAAATTTTGACTAGCGGAGGCTAGAAG
GAGAGAGATGGGTGCGAGAGCGTCAGTATTAAGCGGGGGAGAATTAGATCGCGATGGGAAAAAATTCGGT
TAAGGCCAGGGGGAAAGAAAAAATATAAATTAAAACATATAGTATGGGCAAGCAGGGAGCTAGAACGATT
CGCAGTTAATCCTGGCCTGTTAGAAACATCAGAAGGCTGTAGACAAATACTGGGACAGCTACAACCATCC
CTTCAGACAGGATCAGAAGAACTTAGATCATTATATAATACAGTAGCAACCCTCTATTGTGTGCATCAAA
GGATAGAGATAAAAGACACCAAGGAAGCTTTAGACAAGATAGAGGAAGAGCAAAACAAAAGTAAGACCAC
CGCACAGCAAGCGGCCGCTGATCTTCAGACCTGGAGGAGGAGATATGAGGGACAATTGGAGAAGTGAATT
ATATAAATATAAAGTAGTAAAAATTGAACCATTAGGAGTAGCACCCACCAAGGCAAAGAGAAGAGTGGTG
CAGAGAGAAAAAAGAGCAGTGGGAATAGGAGCTTTGTTCCTTGGGTTCTTGGGAGCAGCAGGAAGCACTA
TGGGCGCAGCGTCAATGACGCTGACGGTACAGGCCAGACAATTATTGTCTGGTATAGTGCAGCAGCAGAA
CAATTTGCTGAGGGCTATTGAGGCGCAACAGCATCTGTTGCAACTCACAGTCTGGGGCATCAAGCAGCTC
CAGGCAAGAATCCTGGCTGTGGAAAGATACCTAAAGGATCAACAGCTCCTGGGGATTTGGGGTTGCTCTG
GAAAACTCATTTGCACCACTGCTGTGCCTTGGAATGCTAGTTGGAGTAATAAATCTCTGGAACAGATTTG
GAATCACACGACCTGGATGGAGTGGGACAGAGAAATTAACAATTACACAAGCTTAATACACTCCTTAATT
GAAGAATCGCAAAACCAGCAAGAAAAGAATGAACAAGAATTATTGGAATTAGATAAATGGGCAAGTTTGT
GGAATTGGTTTAACATAACAAATTGGCTGTGGTATATAAAATTATTCATAATGATAGTAGGAGGCTTGGT
AGGTTTAAGAATAGTTTTTGCTGTACTTTCTATAGTGAATAGAGTTAGGCAGGGATATTCACCATTATCG
TTTCAGACCCACCTCCCAACCCCGAGGGGACCCATGCATTGCATCTCAATTAGTCAGCAACCAGGTGTGG
AAAGTCCCCAGGCTCCCCAGCAGGCAGAAGTATGCAAAGCATGCGTCTCAATTAGTCAGCAACCATAGTC
CCGCCCCTAACTCCGCCCATCCCGCCCCTAACTCCGCCCAGTTCCGCCCATTCTCCGCCCCATGGCTGAC
TAATTTTTTTTATTTATGCAGAGGCCGAGGCCGCCTCGGCCTCTGAGCTATTCCAGAAGTAGTGAGGAGG
CTTTTTTGGAGGCCTAGGCTTTTGCAAAAAGCTTTCTAGAGGTACCACCGGAGCTTACCATGACCGAGTA
CAAGCCCACGGTGCGCCTCGCCACCCGCGACGACGTCCCCAGGGCCGTACGCACCCTCGCCGCCGCGTTC
GCCGACTACCCCGCCACGCGCCACACCGTCGATCCGGACCGCCACATCGAGCGGGTCACCGAGCTGCAAG
AACTCTTCCTCACGCGCGTCGGGCTCGACATCGGCAAGGTGTGGGTCGCGGACGACGGCGCCGCCGTGGC
GGTCTGGACCACGCCGGAGAGCGTCGAAGCGGGGGCGGTGTTCGCCGAGATCGGCCCGCGCATGGCCGAG
TTGAGCGGTTCCCGGCTGGCCGCGCAGCAACAGATGGAAGGCCTCCTGGCGCCGCACCGGCCCAAGGAGC
CCGCGTGGTTCCTGGCCACCGTCGGCGTCTCGCCCGACCACCAGGGCAAGGGTCTGGGCAGCGCCGTCGT
GCTCCCCGGAGTGGAGGCGGCCGAGCGCGCCGGGGTGCCCGCCTTCCTGGAGACCTCCGCGCCCCGCAAC
CTCCCCTTCTACGAGCGGCTCGGCTTCACCGTCACCGCCGACGTCGAGGTGCCCGAAGGACCGCGCACCT
GGTGCATGACCCGCAAGCCCGGTGCCAGTTAACGAATTCTAGATCTTGAGACAAATGGCAGTATTCATCC
ACAATTTTAAAAGAAAAGGGGGGATTGGGGGGTACAGTGCAGGGGAAAGAATAGTAGACATAATAGCAAC
AGACATACAAACTAAAGAATTACAAAAACAAATTACAAAAATTCAAAATTTTCGGGTTTATTACAGGGAC
AGCAGAGATCCACTTTGGCGCCGGCTCGAGGCCTGCAGGTGCAAAGATGGATAAAGTTTTAAACAGAGAG
GAATCTTTGCAGCTAATGGACCTTCTAGGTCTTGAAAGGAGTGGGAATTGGCTCCGGTGCCCGTCAGTGG
GCAGAGCGCACATCGCCCACAGTCCCCGAGAAGTTGGGGGGAGGGGTCGGCAATTGAACCGGTGCCTAGA
GAAGGTGGCGCGGGGTAAACTGGGAAAGTGATGTCGTGTACTGGCTCCGCCTTTTTCCCGAGGGTGGGGG
AGAACCGTATATAAGTGCAGTAGTCGCCGTGAACGTTCTTTTTCGCAACGGGTTTGCCGCCAGAACACAG
GTAAGTGCCGTGTGTGGTTCCCGCGGGCCTGGCCTCTTTACGGGTTATGGCCCTTGCGTGCCTTGAATTA
CTTCCACCTGGCTGCAGTACGTGATTCTTGATCCCGAGCTTCGGGTTGGAAGTGGGTGGGAGAGTTCGAG
GCCTTGCGCTTAAGGAGCCCCTTCGCCTCGTGCTTGAGTTGAGGCCTGGCCTGGGCGCTGGGGCCGCCGC
GTGCGAATCTGGTGGCACCTTCGCGCCTGTCTCGCTGCTTTCGATAAGTCTCTAGCCATTTAAAATTTTT
GATGACCTGCTGCGACGCTTTTTTTCTGGCAAGATAGTCTTGTAAATGCGGGCCAAGATCTGCACACTGG
TATTTCGGTTTTTGGGGCCGCGGGCGGCGACGGGGCCCGTGCGTCCCAGCGCACATGTTCGGCGAGGCGG
GGCCTGCGAGCGCGGCCACCGAGAATCGGACGGGGGTAGTCTCAAGCTGGCCGGCCTGCTCTGGTGCCTG
GCCTCGCGCCGCCGTGTATCGCCCCGCCCTGGGCGGCAAGGCTGGCCCGGTCGGCACCAGTTGCGTGAGC
GGAAAGATGGCCGCTTCCCGGCCCTGCTGCAGGGAGCTCAAAATGGAGGACGCGGCGCTCGGGAGAGCGG
GCGGGTGAGTCACCCACACAAAGGAAAAGGGCCTTTCCGTCCTCAGCCGTCGCTTCATGTGACTCCACGG
AGTACCGGGCGCCGTCCAGGCACCTCGATTAGTTCTCGAGCTTTTGGAGTACGTCGTCTTTAGGTTGGGG
GGAGGGGTTTTATGCGATGGAGTTTCCCCACACTGAGTGGGTGGAGACTGAAGTTAGGCCAGCTTGGCAC
TTGATGTAATTCTCCTTGGAATTTGCCCTTTTTGAGTTTGGATCTTGGTTCATTCTCAAGCCTCAGACAG
TGGTTCAAAGTTTTTTTCTTCCATTTCAGGTGTCGTGAGGCTAGCACCGCCACCATGGCCCTCCACCCCC
GCAGAGTCCGGCTAAAGCCCTGGCTGGTGGCCCAGGTGGATAGTGGCCTCTACCCTGGGCTCATCTGGCT
ACACAGGGACTCTAAACGCTTCCAGATTCCCTGGAAACATGCCACCCGGCATAGCCCTCAACAAGAAGAG
GAAAATACCATTTTTAAGGCCTGGGCTGTAGAGACAGGGAAGTACCAGGAAGGGGTGGATGACCCTGACC
CAGCTAAATGGAAGGCCCAGCTGCGCTGTGCTCTCAATAAGAGCAGAGAATTCAACCTGATGTATGATGG
CACCAAGGAGGTGCCCATGAACCCAGTGAAGATATATCAAGTGTGTGACATCCCTCAGCCCCAGGGCTCG
ATCATTAACCCAGGATCCACAGGGTCTGCTCCCTGGGATGAGAAGGATAATGATGTGGATGAAGAAGATG
AGGAAGATGAGCTGGATCAGTCGCAGCACCATGTTCCCATCCAGGACACCTTCCCCTTCCTGAACATCAA
TGGTTCTCCCATGGCGCCAGCCAGTGTGGGCAATTGCAGTGTGGGCAACTGCAGCCCGGAGGCAGTGTGG
CCCAAAACTGAACCCCTGGAGATGGAAGTACCCCAGGCACCTATACAGCCCTTCTATAGCTCTCCAGAAC
TGTGGATCAGCTCTCTCCCAATGACTGACCTGGACATCAAGTTTCAGTACCGTGGGAAGGAGTACGGGCA
GACCATGACCGTGAGCAACCCTCAGGGCTGCCGACTCTTCTATGGGGACCTGGGTCCCATGCCTGACCAG
GAGGAGCTCTTTGGTCCCGTCAGCCTGGAGCAGGTCAAATTCCCAGGTCCTGAGCATATTACCAATGAGA
AGCAGAAGCTGTTCACTAGCAAGCTGCTGGACGTCATGGACAGAGGACTGATCCTGGAGGTCAGCGGTCA
TGCCATTTATGCCATCAGGCTGTGCCAGTGCAAGGTGTACTGGTCTGGGCCATGTGCCCCATCACTTGTT
GCTCCCAACCTGATTGAGAGACAAAAGAAGGTCAAGCTATTTTGTCTGGAAACATTCCTTAGCGATCTCA
TTGCCCACCAGAAAGGACAGATAGAGAAGCAGCCACCGTTTGAGATCTACTTATGCTTTGGGGAAGAATG
GCCAGATGGGAAACCATTGGAAAGGAAACTCATCTTGGTTCAGGTCATTCCAGTAGTGGCTCGGATGATC
TACGAGATGTTTTCTGGTGATTTCACACGATCCTTTGATAGTGGCAGTGTCCGCCTGCAGATCTCAACCC
CAGACATCAAGGATAACATCGTTGCTCAGCTGAAGCAGCTGTACCGCATCCTTCAAACCCAGGAGAGCTG
GCAGCCCATGCAGCCCACCCCCAGCATGCAACTGCCCCCTGCCCTGCCTCCCCAGTAGTAATGAACTAGT
CCGTAACTTGAAAGTATTTCGATTTCTTGGCTTTATATATCTTGTGGAAAGGACGACGTTGTCTGGAGAT
GTGTGTCTGAACGCGTTAAGTCGACAATCAACCTCTGGATTACAAAATTTGTGAAAGATTGACTGGTATT
CTTAACTATGTTGCTCCTTTTACGCTATGTGGATACGCTGCTTTAATGCCTTTGTATCATGCTATTGCTT
CCCGTATGGCTTTCATTTTCTCCTCCTTGTATAAATCCTGGTTGCTGTCTCTTTATGAGGAGTTGTGGCC
CGTTGTCAGGCAACGTGGCGTGGTGTGCACTGTGTTTGCTGACGCAACCCCCACTGGTTGGGGCATTGCC
ACCACCTGTCAGCTCCTTTCCGGGACTTTCGCTTTCCCCCTCCCTATTGCCACGGCGGAACTCATCGCCG
CCTGCCTTGCCCGCTGCTGGACAGGGGCTCGGCTGTTGGGCACTGACAATTCCGTGGTGTTGTCGGGGAA
ATCATCGTCCTTTCCTTGGCTGCTCGCCTGTGTTGCCACCTGGATTCTGCGCGGGACGTCCTTCTGCTAC
GTCCCTTCGGCCCTCAATCCAGCGGACCTTCCTTCCCGCGGCCTGCTGCCGGCTCTGCGGCCTCTTCCGC
GTCTTCGCCTTCGCCCTCAGACGAGTCGGATCTCCCTTTGGGCCGCCTCCCCGCGTCGACTTTAAGACCA
ATGACTTACAAGGCAGCTGTAGATCTTAGCCACTTTTTAAAAGAAAAGGGGGGACTGGAAGGGCTAATTC
ACTCCCAACGAAGACAAGATCTGCTTTTTGCTTGTACTGGGTCTCTCTGGTTAGACCAGATCTGAGCCTG
GGAGCTCTCTGGCTAACTAGGGAACCCACTGCTTAAGCCTCAATAAAGCTTGCCTTGAGTGCTTCAAGTA
GTGTGTGCCCGTCTGTTGTGTGACTCTGGTAACTAGAGATCCCTCAGACCCTTTTAGTCAGTGTGGAAAA
TCTCTAGCAGTACGTATAGTAGTTCATGTCATCTTATTATTCAGTATTTATAACTTGCAAAGAAATGAAT
ATCAGAGAGTGAGAGGAACTTGTTTATTGCAGCTTATAATGGTTACAAATAAAGCAATAGCATCACAAAT
TTCACAAATAAAGCATTTTTTTCACTGCATTCTAGTTGTGGTTTGTCCAAACTCATCAATGTATCTTATC
ATGTCTGGCTCTAGCTATCCCGCCCCTAACTCCGCCCATCCCGCCCCTAACTCCGCCCAGTTCCGCCCAT
TCTCCGCCCCATGGCTGACTAATTTTTTTTATTTATGCAGAGGCCGAGGCCGCCTCGGCCTCTGAGCTAT
TCCAGAAGTAGTGAGGAGGCTTTTTTGGAGGCCTAGGGACGTACCCAATTCGCCCTATAGTGAGTCGTAT
TACGCGCGCTCACTGGCCGTCGTTTTACAACGTCGTGACTGGGAAAACCCTGGCGTTACCCAACTTAATC
GCCTTGCAGCACATCCCCCTTTCGCCAGCTGGCGTAATAGCGAAGAGGCCCGCACCGATCGCCCTTCCCA
ACAGTTGCGCAGCCTGAATGGCGAATGGG
[124 nt withheld, positions 7100-7223]
C
[91 nt withheld, positions 7225-7315]
A
[49 nt withheld, positions 7317-7365]
CCTTTGACGTTGGAGTCCACGTTCTTT
[37 nt withheld, positions 7393-7429]
ACCCTATCTCGGTCTATTCTTTTGATTTATAAGGGATTTTGCCGATTTCGGCCTATTGGTTAAAAAATGA
GCTGATTTAACAAAAATTTAACGCGAATTTTAACAAAATATTAACGCTTACAATTTAGGTGGCACTTTTC
GGGGAAATGTGCGCGGAACCCCTATTTGTTTATTTTTCTAAATACATTCAAATATGTATCCGCTCATGAG
ACAATAACCCTGATAAATGCTTCAATAATATTGAAAAAGGAAGAGTATGAGTATTCAACATTTCCGTGTC
GCCCTTATTCCCTTTTTTGCGGCATTTTGCCTTCCTGTTTTTGCTCACCCAGAAACGCTGGTGAAAGTAA
AAGATGCTGAAGATCAGTTGGGTGCACGAGTGGGTTACATCGAACTGGATCTCAACAGCGGTAAGATCCT
TGAGAGTTTTCGCCCCGAAGAACGTTTTCCAATGATGAGCACTTTTAAAGTTCTGCTATGTGGCGCGGTA
TTATCCCGTATTGACGCCGGGCAAGAGCAACTCGGTCGCCGCATACACTATTCTCAGAATGACTTGGTTG
AGTACTCACCAGTCACAGAAAAGCATCTTACGGATGGCATGACAGTAAGAGAATTATGCAGTGCTGCCAT
AACCATGAGTGATAACACTGCGGCCAACTTACTTCTGACAACGATCGGAGGACCGAAGGAGCTAACCGCT
TTTTTGCACAACATGGGGGATCATGTAACTCGCCTTGATCGTTGGGAACCGGAGCTGAATGAAGCCATAC
CAAACGACGAGCGTGACACCACGATGCCTGTAGCAATGGCAACAACGTTGCGCAAACTATTAACTGGCGA
ACTACTTACTCTAGCTTCCCGGCAACAATTAATAGACTGGATGGAGGCGGATAAAGTTGCAGGACCACTT
CTGCGCTCGGCCCTTCCGGCTGGCTGGTTTATTGCTGATAAATCTGGAGCCGGTGAGCGTGGGTCTCGCG
GTATCATTGCAGCACTGGGGCCAGATGGTAAGCCCTCCCGTATCGTAGTTATCTACACGACGGGGAGTCA
GGCAACTATGGATGAACGAAATAGACAGATCGCTGAGATAGGTGCCTCACTGATTAAGCATTGGTAACTG
TCAGACCAAGTTTACTCATATATACTTTAGATTGATTTAAAACTTCATTTTTAATTTAAAAGGATCTAGG
TGAAGATCCTTTTTGATAATCTCATGACCAAAATCCCTTAACGTGAGTTTTCGTTCCACTGAGCGTCAGA
CCCCGTAGAAAAGATCAAAGGATCTTCTTGAGATCCTTTTTTTCTGCGCGTAATCTGCTGCTTGCAAACA
AAAAAACCACCGCTACCAGCGGTGGTTTGTTTGCCGGATCAAGAGCTACCAACTCTTTTTCCGAAGGTAA
CTGGCTTCAGCAGAGCGCAGATACCAAATACTGTTCTTCTAGTGTAGCCGTAGTTAGGCCACCACTTCAA
GAACTCTGTAGCACCGCCTACATACCTCGCTCTGCTAATCCTGTTACCAGTGGCTGCTGCCAGTGGCGAT
AAGTCGTGTCTTACCGGGTTGGACTCAAGACGATAGTTACCGGATAAGGCGCAGCGGTCGGGCTGAACGG
GGGGTTCGTGCACACAGCCCAGCTTGGAGCGAACGACCTACACCGAACTGAGATACCTACAGCGTGAGCT
ATGAGAAAGCGCCACGCTTCCCGAAGGGAGAAAGGCGGACAGGTATCCGGTAAGCGGCAGGGTCGGAACA
GGAGAGCGCACGAGGGAGCTTCCAGGGGGAAACGCCTGGTATCTTTATAGTCCTGTCGGGTTTCGCCACC
TCTGACTTGAGCGTCGATTTTTGTGATGCTCGTCAGGGGGGCGGAGCCTATGGAAAAACGCCAGCAACGC
GGCCTTTTTACGGTTCCTGGCCTTTTGCTGGCCTTTTGCTCACATGTTCTTTCCTGCGTTATCCCCTGAT
TCTGTGGATAACCGTATTACCGCCTTTGAGTGAGCTGATACCGCTCGCCGCAGCCGAACGACCGAGCGCA
GCGAGTCAGTGAGCGAGGAAGCGGAAGAGCGCCCAATACGCAAACCGCCTCTCCCCGCGCGTTGGCCGAT
TCATTAATGCAGCTGGCACGACAGGTTTCCCGACTGGAAAGCGGGCAGTGAGCGCAACGCAATTAATGTG
AGTTAGCTCACTCATTAGGCACCCCAGGCTTTACACTTTATGCTTCCGGCTCGTATGTTGTGTGGAATTG
TGAGCGGATAACAATTTCACACAGGAAACAGCTATGACCATGATTACGCCAAGCGCGCAATTAACCCTCA
CTAAAGGGAACAAAAGCTGGAGCTGCAAGC
Features (pLannotate 1.2.2; 31 found; start..end, strand, type, name):
      5..231     +  promoter       RSV promoter: Rous sarcoma virus enhancer/promoter
    232..412     +  LTR            5' LTR (truncated): truncated 5' long terminal repeat (LTR) from HIV-1
    459..584     +  misc_feature   HIV-1 Ψ: packaging signal of human immunodeficiency virus type 1
    568..931     +  CDS            HIV-1 gag (fragment): gag protein from human immunodeficiency virus 1; gag
   1077..1310    +  misc_feature   RRE: The Rev response element (RRE) of HIV-1 allows for Rev-dependent mRNA export from the nucleus to the cytoplasm.
   1687..1713    +  CDS            Rev (fragment): human immunodeficiency virus 1 (HIV-1) Rev protein; rev; enhances nuclear export of unspliced and incompletely spliced viral mRNAs
   1720..1743    +  promoter       SV40 promoter (fragment): SV40 early promoter
   1744..1815    +  promoter       SV40 promoter (fragment): SV40 enhancer and early promoter
   1839..1974    +  rep_origin     SV40 ori: SV40 origin of replication
   2020..2616    +  CDS            PuroR (fragment): puromycin N-acetyltransferase; pac from Streptomyces; confers resistance to puromycin
   2665..2782    +  misc_feature   cPPT/CTS: central polypurine tract and central termination sequence of HIV-1
   2847..2913    +  CDS            small t antigen (fragment): SV40 (simian virus 40) small t antigen
   2920..4098    +  promoter       EF-1α promoter: strong constitutive promoter for human elongation factor EF-1α
   4115..5515    +  CDS            IRF6: IRF6_HUMAN - Experimental evidence at protein level: Swiss-Prot protein existence level 1. Probable DNA-binding transcriptional activator. Key determinant of the keratinocyte proliferation-differentiation switch involved in appropriate epidermal development (By similarity). Plays a role in regulating mammary epithelial cell proliferation (By similarity). May regulate WDR65 transcription (By similarity). From Homo sapiens (Human).
   5531..5584    +  promoter       U6 promoter (fragment): RNA polymerase III promoter for human U6 snRNA
   5626..6214    +  misc_feature   WPRE: woodchuck hepatitis virus posttranscriptional regulatory element
   6265..6284    +  misc_feature   cPPT/CTS (fragment): central polypurine tract and central termination sequence of HIV-1
   6286..6519    +  LTR            3' LTR (ΔU3): self-inactivating 3' long terminal repeat (LTR) from HIV-1
   6597..6718    +  polyA_signal   SV40 poly(A) signal: SV40 polyadenylation signal
   6758..6893    +  rep_origin     SV40 ori: SV40 origin of replication
   6914..6932    -  promoter       T7 promoter: promoter for bacteriophage T7 RNA polymerase
   6940..7095    +  CDS            lacZα (fragment): LacZα fragment of β-galactosidase; lacZ fragment
   7100..7528    +  rep_origin     f1 ori (sequence partly withheld): f1 bacteriophage origin of replication; arrow indicates direction of (+) strand synthesis
   7581..7685    +  promoter       AmpR promoter: bla
   7686..8546    +  CDS            AmpR: β-lactamase; bla; confers resistance to ampicillin, carbenicillin, and related antibiotics
   8717..9305    +  rep_origin     ori: high-copy-number ColE1/pMB1/pBR322/pUC origin of replication
   9488..9580    +  CDS            lacI (fragment): lac repressor; lacI; The lac repressor binds to the lac operator to inhibit transcription in E. coli. This inhibition can be relieved by adding lactose or isopropyl-β-D-thiogalactopyranoside (IPTG).
   9593..9614    +  protein_bind   CAP binding site: CAP binding activates transcription in the presence of cAMP. E. coli catabolite activator protein
   9629..9659    +  promoter       lac promoter: promoter for the E. coli lac operon
   9667..9683    +  protein_bind   lac operator: The lac repressor binds to the lac operator to inhibit transcription in E. coli. This inhibition can be relieved by adding lactose or isopropyl-β-D-thiogalactopyranoside (IPTG). lac repressor encoded by lacI
   9728..9746    +  promoter       T3 promoter: promoter for bacteriophage T3 RNA polymerase
