[The description below was written by a language model from this plasmid's Addgene catalogue record and pLannotate feature annotations shown in this document.]
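Description:
TFORF2465 is a third-generation-style, self-inactivating lentiviral expression plasmid built on the pLX_TRC317 backbone, carrying the human IRF6 open reading frame as one member of a barcoded transcription factor ORF collection. In bacteria it is maintained through a high-copy ColE1/pUC-type origin and selected with ampicillin via the β-lactamase gene. An f1 origin and remnants of a lac/lacZα cloning region flanked by T7 and T3 promoters are also present in the plasmid backbone. The depositor notes that the plasmid can recombine, which is a common concern for LTR-containing vectors.

The viral portion begins with an RSV promoter fused to a truncated HIV-1 5' LTR, which drives Tat-independent production of the genomic RNA in packaging cells. This is followed by the Ψ packaging signal with a gag fragment and the Rev response element for nuclear export. Within the transfer cassette, SV40 early promoter sequences sit upstream of the puromycin N-acetyltransferase gene, providing selection of transduced mammalian cells. A cPPT/CTS element, which aids nuclear import of the viral genome, precedes the EF-1α promoter that constitutively expresses IRF6, a probable DNA-binding transcriptional activator implicated in the keratinocyte proliferation–differentiation switch. Downstream lie a WPRE to enhance transcript stability and expression, the ΔU3 3' LTR, and an SV40 polyadenylation signal. The catalogue describes a unique 24-bp barcode associated with each ORF. It is not annotated in the feature table, so its exact position is not stated. No epitope tag or reporter is annotated. The construct is intended for overexpressing IRF6 by lentiviral transduction, particularly in pooled screens where barcodes identify the transcription factor delivered to each cell, as in directed differentiation studies.
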