Addgene plasmid #142946: TFORF2465
Purpose: Lentiviral vector for overexpressing transcription factor ORFs with unique 24-bp barcodes. Barcodes facilitate identification of transcription factors in pooled screens.
Depositing lab: Feng Zhang. Depositing organization: Broad Institute. Publication: A transcription factor atlas of directed differentiation. Joung J, Ma S, Tay T, Geiger-Schuller KR, Kirchgatterer PC, Verdine VK, Guo B, Arias-Garcia MA, Allen WE, Singh A, Kuksenko O, Abudayyeh OO, Gootenberg JS, Fu Z, Macrae RK, Buenrostro JD, Regev A, Zhang F. Cell. 2023 Jan 5;186(1):209-229.e26. doi: 10.1016/j.cell.2022.11.026. PubMed 36608654.
Backbone
  Vector backbone: pLX_TRC317
  Backbone manufacturer: Broad Institute Genetic Perturbation Platform
  Backbone size w/o insert (bp): 8264
  Vector type: Mammalian Expression, Lentiviral
  Selectable markers: Puromycin
Growth in bacteria
  Bacterial resistance: Ampicillin, 100 μg/mL
  Growth temperature: 37°C
  Growth strain: NEB Stable
  Copy number: High Copy
Gene/Insert
  Gene/Insert name: IRF6
  Species: H. sapiens (human)
  Insert size (bp): 1505
  Entrez Gene: IRF6 (a.k.a. LPS, OFC6, PIT, PPS, PPS1, VWS, VWS1)
  Promoter: EF1a
  Cloning method: Unknown
  Sequencing primers: 5′ GGGTGGAGACTGAAGTTAGGCCAG; 3′ CACATAGCGTAAAAGGAGCAACATAG
Terms and licenses: Academic/Nonprofit Terms; Industry Terms: Not Available to Industry
Depositor comments: NM_006147,ENST00000367021 . The transcription factor ORF portion of this plasmid was synthesized by Genewiz. Please test multiple small colonies in case of plasmid recombination. To make this collection available in a timely manner, a portion of this collection was not fully sequenced by Addgene. If an Addgene verified full plasmid sequence is not available, please contact us prior to placing an order to request the full sequence.
How to cite: TFORF2465 was a gift from Feng Zhang (Addgene plasmid # 142946 ; http://n2t.net/addgene:142946 ; RRID:Addgene_142946)
