>Addgene plasmid #142946 | TFORF2465 | depositor partial sequence | sequence record 280976 | Insert
ACCGCCACCATGGCCCTCCACCCCCGCAGAGTCCGGCTAAAGCCCTGGCTGGTGGCCCAGGTGGATAGTG
GCCTCTACCCTGGGCTCATCTGGCTACACAGGGACTCTAAACGCTTCCAGATTCCCTGGAAACATGCCAC
CCGGCATAGCCCTCAACAAGAAGAGGAAAATACCATTTTTAAGGCCTGGGCTGTAGAGACAGGGAAGTAC
CAGGAAGGGGTGGATGACCCTGACCCAGCTAAATGGAAGGCCCAGCTGCGCTGTGCTCTCAATAAGAGCA
GAGAATTCAACCTGATGTATGATGGCACCAAGGAGGTGCCCATGAACCCAGTGAAGATATATCAAGTGTG
TGACATCCCTCAGCCCCAGGGCTCGATCATTAACCCAGGATCCACAGGGTCTGCTCCCTGGGATGAGAAG
GATAATGATGTGGATGAAGAAGATGAGGAAGATGAGCTGGATCAGTCGCAGCACCATGTTCCCATCCAGG
ACACCTTCCCCTTCCTGAACATCAATGGTTCTCCCATGGCGCCAGCCAGTGTGGGCAATTGCAGTGTGGG
CAACTGCAGCCCGGAGGCAGTGTGGCCCAAAACTGAACCCCTGGAGATGGAAGTACCCCAGGCACCTATA
CAGCCCTTCTATAGCTCTCCAGAACTGTGGATCAGCTCTCTCCCAATGACTGACCTGGACATCAAGTTTC
AGTACCGTGGGAAGGAGTACGGGCAGACCATGACCGTGAGCAACCCTCAGGGCTGCCGACTCTTCTATGG
GGACCTGGGTCCCATGCCTGACCAGGAGGAGCTCTTTGGTCCCGTCAGCCTGGAGCAGGTCAAATTCCCA
GGTCCTGAGCATATTACCAATGAGAAGCAGAAGCTGTTCACTAGCAAGCTGCTGGACGTCATGGACAGAG
GACTGATCCTGGAGGTCAGCGGTCATGCCATTTATGCCATCAGGCTGTGCCAGTGCAAGGTGTACTGGTC
TGGGCCATGTGCCCCATCACTTGTTGCTCCCAACCTGATTGAGAGACAAAAGAAGGTCAAGCTATTTTGT
CTGGAAACATTCCTTAGCGATCTCATTGCCCACCAGAAAGGACAGATAGAGAAGCAGCCACCGTTTGAGA
TCTACTTATGCTTTGGGGAAGAATGGCCAGATGGGAAACCATTGGAAAGGAAACTCATCTTGGTTCAGGT
CATTCCAGTAGTGGCTCGGATGATCTACGAGATGTTTTCTGGTGATTTCACACGATCCTTTGATAGTGGC
AGTGTCCGCCTGCAGATCTCAACCCCAGACATCAAGGATAACATCGTTGCTCAGCTGAAGCAGCTGTACC
GCATCCTTCAAACCCAGGAGAGCTGGCAGCCCATGCAGCCCACCCCCAGCATGCAACTGCCCCCTGCCCT
GCCTCCCCAGTAGTAATGAACTAGTCCGTAACTTGAAAGTATTTCGATTTCTTGGCTTTATATATCTTGT
GGAAAGGACGACGTTGTCTGGAGATGTGTGTCTGA
