>Addgene plasmid #142946 | TFORF2465 | depositor partial sequence | sequence record 280977 | Barcode
CGTTGTCTGGAGATGTGTGTCTGA
